>Addgene plasmid #202421 | pQCXIZ GFP PODXL FKBP 4K>R | addgene full sequence | sequence record 399297 | Addgene NGS Result
TCCGCGTTACATAACTTACGGTAAATGGCCCGCCTGGCTGACCGCCCAACGACCCCCGCCCATTGACGTC
AATAATGACGTATGTTCCCATAGTAACGCCAATAGGGACTTTCCATTGACGTCAATGGGTGGAGTATTTA
CGGTAAACTGCCCACTTGGCAGTACATCAAGTGTATCATATGCCAAGTACGCCCCCTATTGACGTCAATG
ACGGTAAATGGCCCGCCTGGCATTATGCCCAGTACATGACCTTATGGGACTTTCCTACTTGGCAGTACAT
CTACGTATTAGTCATCGCTATTACCATGGTGATGCGGTTTTGGCAGTACATCAATGGGCGTGGATAGCGG
TTTGACTCACGGGGATTTCCAAGTCTCCACCCCATTGACGTCAATGGGAGTTTGTTTTGGCACCAAAATC
AACGGGACTTTCCAAAATGTCGTAACAACTCCGCCCCATTGACGCAAATGGGCGGTAGGCGTGTACGGTG
GGAGGTCTATATAAGCAGAGCTCAATAAAAGAGCCCACAACCCCTCACTCGGCGCGCCAGTCTTCCGATA
GACTGCGTCGCCCGGGTACCCGTATTCCCAATAAAGCCTCTTGCTGTTTGCATCCGAATCGTGGTCTCGC
TGTTCCTTGGGAGGGTCTCCTCTGAGTGATTGACTACCCACGACGGGGGTCTTTCATTTGGGGGCTCGTC
CGGGATTTGGAGACCCCTGCCCAGGGACCACCGACCCACCACCGGGAGGTAAGCTGGCCAGCAACTTATC
TGTGTCTGTCCGATTGTCTAGTGTCTATGTTTGATGTTATGCGCCTGCGTCTGTACTAGTTAGCTAACTA
GCTCTGTATCTGGCGGACCCGTGGTGGAACTGACGAGTTCTGAACACCCGGCCGCAACCCTGGGAGACGT
CCCAGGGACTTTGGGGGCCGTTTTTGTGGCCCGACCTGAGGAAGGGAGTCGATGTGGAATCCGACCCCGT
CAGGATATGTGGTTCTGGTAGGAGACGAGAACCTAAAACAGTTCCCGCCTCCGTCTGAATTTTTGCTTTC
GGTTTGGAACCGAAGCCGCGCGTCTTGTCTGCTGCAGCGCTGCAGCATCGTTCTGTGTTGTCTCTGTCTG
ACTGTGTTTCTGTATTTGTCTGAAAATTAGGGCCAGACTGTTACCACTCCCTTAAGTTTGACCTTAGGTC
ACTGGAAAGATGTCGAGCGGATCGCTCACAACCAGTCGGTAGATGTCAAGAAGAGACGTTGGGTTACCTT
CTGCTCTGCAGAATGGCCAACCTTTAACGTCGGATGGCCGCGAGACGGCACCTTTAACCGAGACCTCATC
ACCCAGGTTAAGATCAAGGTCTTTTCACCTGGCCCGCATGGACACCCAGACCAGGTCCCCTACATCGTGA
CCTGGGAAGCCTTGGCTTTTGACCCCCCTCCCTGGGTCAAGCCCTTTGTACACCCTAAGCCTCCGCCTCC
TCTTCCTCCATCCGCCCCGTCTCTCCCCCTTGAACCTCCTCGTTCGACCCCGCCTCGATCCTCCCTTTAT
CCAGCCCTCACTCCTTCTCTAGGCGCCGGAATTGAAGATCTGGGGGATCGATCCTCTAGAGTCCGTTACA
TAACTTACGGTAAATGGCCCGCCTGGCTGACCGCCCAACGACCCCCGCCCATTGACGTCAATAATGACGT
ATGTTCCCATAGTAACGCCAATAGGGACTTTCCATTGACGTCAATGGGTGGAGTATTTACGGTAAACTGC
CCACTTGGCAGTACATCAAGTGTATCATATGCCAAGTACGCCCCCTATTGACGTCAATGACGGTAAATGG
CCCGCCTGGCATTATGCCCAGTACATGACCTTATGGGACTTTCCTACTTGGCAGTACATCTACGTATTAG
TCATCGCTATTACCATGGTGATGCGGTTTTGGCAGTACATCAATGGGCGTGGATAGCGGTTTGACTCACG
GGGATTTCCAAGTCTCCACCCCATTGACGTCAATGGGAGTTTGTTTTGGCACCAAAATCAACGGGACTTT
CCAAAATGTCGTAACAACTCCGCCCCATTGACGCAAATGGGCGGTAGGCGTGTACGGTGGGAGGTCTATA
TAAGCAGAGCTCGTTTAGTGAACCGTCAGATCGCCTGGAGACGCCATCCACGCTGTTTTGACCTCCATAG
AAGACACCGGGACCGATCCAGCCTCCGCGGCCGGGAACGGTGCATTGGAACGGACCTGCAGGAATTGATC
CGCGGCCGCACCGGTGCCACCATGCGCTGCGCGCTGGCGCTCTCGGCGCTGCTGCTACTGTTGTCAACGC
CGCCGCTGCTGCCGTCGATGGTGAGCAAGGGCGAGGAGCTGTTCACCGGGGTGGTGCCCATCCTGGTCGA
GCTGGACGGCGACGTAAACGGCCACAAGTTCAGCGTGTCCGGCGAGGGCGAGGGCGATGCCACCTACGGC
AAGCTGACCCTGAAGTTCATCTGCACCACCGGCAAGCTGCCCGTGCCCTGGCCCACCCTCGTGACCACCC
TGACCTACGGCGTGCAGTGCTTCAGCCGCTACCCCGACCACATGAAGCAGCACGACTTCTTCAAGTCCGC
CATGCCCGAAGGCTACGTCCAGGAGCGCACCATCTTCTTCAAGGACGACGGCAACTACAAGACCCGCGCC
GAGGTGAAGTTCGAGGGCGACACCCTGGTGAACCGCATCGAGCTGAAGGGCATCGACTTCAAGGAGGACG
GCAACATCCTGGGGCACAAGCTGGAGTACAACTACAACAGCCACAACGTCTATATCATGGCCGACAAGCA
GAAGAACGGCATCAAGGTGAACTTCAAGATCCGCCACAACATCGAGGACGGCAGCGTGCAGCTCGCCGAC
CACTACCAGCAGAACACCCCCATCGGCGACGGCCCCGTGCTGCTGCCCGACAACCACTACCTGAGCACCC
AGTCCGCCCTGAGCAAAGACCCCAACGAGAAGCGCGATCACATGGTCCTGCTGGAGTTCGTGACCGCCGC
CGGGATCACTCTCGGCATGGACGAGCTGTACAAGTCGCCGTCGCCGTCGCCGTCGCCCTCCCAGAATGCA
ACCCAGACTACTACGGACTCATCTAACAAAACAGCACCGACTCCAGCATCCAGTGTCACCATCATGGCTA
CAGATACAGCCCAGCAGAGCACAGTCCCCACTTCCAAGGCCAACGAAATCTTGGCCTCGGTCAAGGCGAC
CACCCTTGGTGTATCCAGTGACTCACCGGGGACTACAACCCTGGCTCAGCAAGTCTCAGGCCCAGTCAAC
ACTACCGTGGCTAGAGGAGGCGGCTCAGGCAACCCTACTACCACCATCGAGAGCCCCAAGAGCACAAAAA
GTGCAGACACCACTACAGTTGCAACCTCCACAGCCACAGCTAAACCTAACACCACAAGCAGCCAGAATGG
AGCAGAAGATACAACAAACTCTGGGGGGAAAAGCAGCCACAGTGTGACCACAGACCTCACATCCACTAAG
GCAGAACATCTGACGACCCCTCACCCTACAAGTCCACTTAGCCCCCGACAACCCACTTCGACGCATCCTG
TGGCCACCCCAACAAGCTCGGGACATGACCATCTTATGAAAATTTCAAGCAGTTCAAGCACTGTGGCTAT
CCCTGGCTACACCTTCACAAGCCCGGGGATGACCACCACCCTACTAGAGACAGTGTTTCACCATGTCAGC
CAGGCTGGTCTTGAACTCCTGACCTCGGGTGATCTGCCCACCTTGGCCTCCCAAAGTGCTGGGATTACAG
CGTCATCGGTTATCTCGCAAAGAACTCAACAGACCTCCAGTCAGATGCCAGCCAGCTCTACGGCCCCTTC
CTCCCAGGAGACAGTGCAGCCCACGAGCCCGGCAACGGCATTGAGAACACCTACCCTGCCAGAGACCATG
AGCTCCAGCCCCACAGCAGCATCAACTACCCACCGATACCCCAAAACACCTTCTCCCACTGTGGCTCATG
AGAGTAACTGGGCAAAGTGTGAGGATCTTGAGACACAGACACAGAGTGAGAAGCAGCTCGTCCTGAACCT
CACAGGAAACACCCTCTGTGCAGGGGGCGCTTCGGATGAGAAATTGATCTCACTGATATGCCGAGCAGTC
AAAGCCACCTTCAACCCGGCCCAAGATAAGTGCGGCATACGGCTGGCATCTGTTCCAGGAAGTCAGACCG
TGGTCGTCAAAGAAATCACTATTCACACTAAGCTCCCTGCCAAGGATGTGTACGAGCGGCTGAAGGACAA
ATGGGATGAACTAAAGGAGGCAGGGGTCAGTGACATGAAGCTAGGGGACCAGGGGCCACCGGAGGAGGCC
GAGGACCGCTTCAGCATGCCCCTCATCATCACCATCGTCTGCATGGCATCATTCCTGCTCCTCGTGGCGG
CCCTCTATGGCTGCTGCCACCAGCGCCTCTCCCAGAGGAGGGACCAGCAGCGGCTAACAGAGGAGCTGCA
GACAGTGGAGAATGGTTACCATGACAACCCAACACTGGAAGTGATGGAGACCTCTTCTGAGATGCAGGAG
AGGAGGGTGGTCAGCCTCAACGGGGAGCTGGGGGACAGCTGGATCGTCCCTCTGGACAACCTGACCAGGG
ACGACCTGGATGAGGAGGAAGACACACACCTCTAGGGATCCGGAATTCCGCCCCCCTCCCTCCCCCCCCC
CTAACGTTACTGGCCGAAGCCGCTTGGAATAAGGCCGGTGTGCGTTTGTCTATATGTTATTTTCCACCAT
ATTGCCGTCTTTTGGCAATGTGAGGGCCCGGAAACCTGGCCCTGTCTTCTTGACGAGCATTCCTAGGGGT
CTTTCCCCTCTCGCCAAAGGAATGCAAGGTCTGTTGAATGTCGTGAAGGAAGCAGTTCCTCTGGAAGCTT
CTTGAAGACAAACAACGTCTGTAGCGACCCTTTGCAGGCAGCGGAACCCCCCACCTGGCGACAGGTGCCT
CTGCGGCCAAAAGCCACGTGTATAAGATACACCTGCAAAGGCGGCACAACCCCAGTGCCACGTTGTGAGT
TGGATAGTTGTGGAAAGAGTCAAATGGCTCTCCTCAAGCGTATTCAACAAGGGGCTGAAGGATGCCCAGA
AGGTACCCCATTGTATGGGATCTGATCTGGGGCCTCGGTGCACATGCTTTACATGTGTTTAGTCGAGGTT
AAAAAAACGTCTAGGCCCCCCGAACCACGGGGACGTGGTTTTCCTTTGAAAAACACGATGATAAGCTTGC
CACAACCATGGCCAAGTTGACCAGTGCCGTTCCGGTGCTCACCGCGCGCGACGTCGCCGGAGCGGTCGAG
TTCTGGACCGACCGGCTCGGGTTCTCCCGGGACTTCGTGGAGGACGACTTCGCCGGTGTGGTCCGGGACG
ACGTGACCCTGTTCATCAGCGCGGTCCAGGACCAGGTGGTGCCGGACAACACCCTGGCCTGGGTGTGGGT
GCGCGGCCTGGACGAGCTGTACGCCGAGTGGTCGGAGGTCGTGTCCACGAACTTCCGGGACGCCTCCGGG
CCGGCCATGACCGAGATCGGCGAGCAGCCGTGGGGGCGGGAGTTCGCCCTGCGCGACCCGGCCGGCAACT
GCGTGCACTTCGTGGCCGAGGAGCAGGACTGACACGACCCGGACGGGACGCTCCTGCGCCTGATACAGAA
CGAATTGCTTGCAGGCATCTCATGAGTGTGTCTTCCCGTTTTCCGCCTGAGGTCACTGCGTGGATGGAGC
ATCAGTGGTCCAGGCTCTAGTTTTGACTCAACAATATCACCAGCTGAAGCCTATAGAGTACGAGCCATAG
ATAAAATAAAAGATTTTATTTAGTCTCCAGAAAAAGGGGGGAATGAAAGACCCCACCTGTAGGTTTGGCA
AGCTAGCTTAAGTAACGCCATTTTGCAAGGCATGGAAAAATACATAACTGAGAATAGAGAAGTTCAGATC
AAGGTCAGGAACAGATGGAACAGGGTCGACCCTAGAGAACCATCAGATGTTTCCAGGGTGCCCCAAGGAC
CTGAAATGACCCTGTGCCTTATTTGAACTAACCAATCAGTTCGCTTCTCGCTTCTGTTCGCGCGCTTCTG
CTCCCCGAGCTCAATAAAAGAGCCCACAACCCCTCACTCGGGGCGCCAGTCCTCCGATTGACTGAGTCGC
CCGGGTACCCGTGTATCCAATAAACCCTCTTGCAGTTGCATCCGACTTGTGGTCTCGCTGTTCCTTGGGA
GGGTCTCCTCTGAGTGATTGACTACCCGTCAGCGGGGGTCTTTCATTTGGGGGCTCGTCCGGGATCGGGA
GACCCCTGCCCAGGGACCACCGACCCACCACCGGGAGGTAAGCTGGCTGCCTCGCGCGTTTCGGTGATGA
CGGTGAAAACCTCTGACACATGCAGCTCCCGGAGACGGTCACAGCTTGTCTGTAAGCGGATGCCGGGAGC
AGACAAGCCCGTCAGGGCGCGTCAGCGGGTGTTGGCGGGTGTCGGGGCGCAGCCATGACCCAGTCACGTA
GCGATAGCGGAGTGTAGATCCGGCTGTGGAATGTGTGTCAGTTAGGGTGTGGAAAGTCCCCAGGCTCCCC
AGCAGGCAGAAGTATGCAAAGCATGCATCTCAATTAGTCAGCAACCAGGTGTGGAAAGTCCCCAGGCTCC
CCAGCAGGCAGAAGTATGCAAAGCATGCATCTCAATTAGTCAGCAACCATAGTCCCGCCCCTAACTCCGC
CCATCCCGCCCCTAACTCCGCCCAGTTCCGCCCATTCTCCGCCCCATGGCTGACTAATTTTTTTTATTTA
TGCAGAGGCCGAGGCCGCCTCGGCCTCTGAGCTATTCCAGAAGTAGTGAGGAGGCTTTTTTGGAGGCCTA
GGCTTTTGCAAAAAGCTTACTGGCTTAACTATGCGGCATCAGAGCAGATTGTACTGAGAGTGCACCATAT
GCGGTGTGAAATACCGCACAGATGCGTAAGGAGAAAATACCGCATCAGGCGCTCTTCCGCTTCCTCGCTC
ACTGACTCGCTGCGCTCGGTCGTTCGGCTGCGGCGAGCGGTATCAGCTCACTCAAAGGCGGTAATACGGT
TATCCACAGAATCAGGGGATAACGCAGGAAAGAACATGTGAGCAAAAGGCCAGCAAAAGGCCAGGAACCG
TAAAAAGGCCGCGTTGCTGGCGTTTTTCCATAGGCTCCGCCCCCCTGACGAGCATCACAAAAATCGACGC
TCAAGTCAGAGGTGGCGAAACCCGACAGGACTATAAAGATACCAGGCGTTTCCCCCTGGAAGCTCCCTCG
TGCGCTCTCCTGTTCCGACCCTGCCGCTTACCGGATACCTGTCCGCCTTTCTCCCTTCGGGAAGCGTGGC
GCTTTCTCATAGCTCACGCTGTAGGTATCTCAGTTCGGTGTAGGTCGTTCGCTCCAAGCTGGGCTGTGTG
CACGAACCCCCCGTTCAGCCCGACCGCTGCGCCTTATCCGGTAACTATCGTCTTGAGTCCAACCCGGTAA
GACACGACTTATCGCCACTGGCAGCAGCCACTGGTAACAGGATTAGCAGAGCGAGGTATGTAGGCGGTGC
TACAGAGTTCTTGAAGTGGTGGCCTAACTACGGCTACACTAGAAGGACAGTATTTGGTATCTGCGCTCTG
CTGAAGCCAGTTACCTTCGGAAAAAGAGTTGGTAGCTCTTGATCCGGCAAACAAACCACCGCTGGTAGCG
GTGGTTTTTTTGTTTGCAAGCAGCAGATTACGCGCAGAAAAAAAGGATCTCAAGAAGATCCTTTGATCTT
TTCTACGGGGTCTGACGCTCAGTGGAACGAAAACTCACGTTAAGGGATTTTGGTCATGAGATTATCAAAA
AGGATCTTCACCTAGATCCTTTTAAATTAAAAATGAAGTTTTAAATCAATCTAAAGTATATATGAGTAAA
CTTGGTCTGACAGTTACCAATGCTTAATCAGTGAGGCACCTATCTCAGCGATCTGTCTATTTCGTTCATC
CATAGTTGCCTGACTCCCCGTCGTGTAGATAACTACGATACGGGAGGGCTTACCATCTGGCCCCAGTGCT
GCAATGATACCGCGAGACCCACGCTCACCGGCTCCAGATTTATCAGCAATAAACCAGCCAGCCGGAAGGG
CCGAGCGCAGAAGTGGTCCTGCAACTTTATCCGCCTCCATCCAGTCTATTAATTGTTGCCGGGAAGCTAG
AGTAAGTAGTTCGCCAGTTAATAGTTTGCGCAACGTTGTTGCCATTGCTGCAGGCATCGTGGTGTCACGC
TCGTCGTTTGGTATGGCTTCATTCAGCTCCGGTTCCCAACGATCAAGGCGAGTTACATGATCCCCCATGT
TGTGCAAAAAAGCGGTTAGCTCCTTCGGTCCTCCGATCGTTGTCAGAAGTAAGTTGGCCGCAGTGTTATC
ACTCATGGTTATGGCAGCACTGCATAATTCTCTTACTGTCATGCCATCCGTAAGATGCTTTTCTGTGACT
GGTGAGTACTCAACCAAGTCATTCTGAGAATAGTGTATGCGGCGACCGAGTTGCTCTTGCCCGGCGTCAA
CACGGGATAATACCGCGCCACATAGCAGAACTTTAAAAGTGCTCATCATTGGAAAACGTTCTTCGGGGCG
AAAACTCTCAAGGATCTTACCGCTGTTGAGATCCAGTTCGATGTAACCCACTCGTGCACCCAACTGATCT
TCAGCATCTTTTACTTTCACCAGCGTTTCTGGGTGAGCAAAAACAGGAAGGCAAAATGCCGCAAAAAAGG
GAATAAGGGCGACACGGAAATGTTGAATACTCATACTCTTCCTTTTTCAATATTATTGAAGCATTTATCA
GGGTTATTGTCTCATGAGCGGATACATATTTGAATGTATTTAGAAAAATAAACAAATAGGGGTTCCGCGC
ACATTTCCCCGAAAAGTGCCACCTGACGTCTAAGAAACCATTATTATCATGACATTAACCTATAAAAATA
GGCGTATCACGAGGCCCTTTCGTCTTCAAGAATTAGCTTGGCCATTGCATACGTTGTATCCATATCATAA
TATGTACATTTATATTGGCTCATGTCCAACATTACCGCCATGTTGACATTGATTATTGACTAGTTATTAA
TAGTAATCAATTACGGGGTCATTAGTTCATAGCCCATATATGGAGT
Features (pLannotate 1.2.2; 22 found; start..end, strand, type, name):
    309..512     +  promoter       CMV promoter: human cytomegalovirus (CMV) immediate early promoter
    513..688     +  LTR            5' LTR (truncated): truncated long terminal repeat from Moloney murine sarcoma virus
    810..1084    +  misc_feature   MESV Ψ (fragment): packaging signal of murine embryonic stem cell virus
   1151..1567    +  CDS            gag (truncated): truncated Moloney murine leukemia virus (MMLV) gag gene lacking the start codon
   1604..1907    +  enhancer       CMV enhancer: human cytomegalovirus immediate early enhancer
   1908..2111    +  promoter       CMV promoter: human cytomegalovirus (CMV) immediate early promoter
   2262..2327    +  CDS            PODXL (fragment): PODXL_HUMAN - Also known as PCLP, PCLP1. Experimental evidence at protein level: Swiss-Prot protein existence level 1. Involved in the regulation of both adhesion and cell morphology and cancer progression. Functions as an anti-adhesive molecule that maintains an open filtration pathway between neighboring foot processes in the podocyte by charge repulsion. Acts as a pro- adhesive molecule, enhancing the adherence of cells to immobilized ligands, increasing the rate of migration and cell-cell contacts in an integrin-dependent manner. Induces the formation of apical actin- dependent microvilli.
   2328..3044    +  CDS            EGFP: EGFP is a basic (constitutively fluorescent) green fluorescent protein published in 1996, derived from Aequorea victoria. It is reported to be a rapidly-maturing weak dimer with moderate acid sensitivity.
   3045..4652    +  CDS            PODXL: PODXL_HUMAN - Also known as PCLP, PCLP1. Experimental evidence at protein level: Swiss-Prot protein existence level 1. Involved in the regulation of both adhesion and cell morphology and cancer progression. Functions as an anti-adhesive molecule that maintains an open filtration pathway between neighboring foot processes in the podocyte by charge repulsion. Acts as a pro- adhesive molecule, enhancing the adherence of cells to immobilized ligands, increasing the rate of migration and cell-cell contacts in an integrin-dependent manner. Induces the formation of apical actin- dependent microvilli.
   4782..5244    +  misc_feature   IRES: internal ribosome entry site (IRES) of the encephalomyocarditis virus (EMCV)
   5258..5632    +  CDS            BleoR: antibiotic-binding protein; Sh ble from Streptoalloteichus hindustanus; confers resistance to bleomycin, phleomycin, and Zeocin™
   5636..5692    +  CDS            ble (fragment): BLE_KLEPN - Experimental evidence at protein level: Swiss-Prot protein existence level 1. Binding protein with a strong affinity to the bleomycin family of antibiotics. Binds to CL990; an antimitotic-antibiotic compound. From Klebsiella pneumoniae.
   5741..5810    +  CDS            env (fragment): murine leukemia virus gPr80 envelope polyprotein precursor; env; proteolytically cleaved into gp70SU and p15TM subunits
   5852..6277    +  LTR            3' LTR (ΔU3): self-inactivating 3' long terminal repeat (LTR) from Moloney murine leukemia virus
   6346..6386    +  CDS            rop (fragment): Rop protein, which maintains plasmids at low copy number; rop
   6488..6526    +  misc_feature   bom (fragment): basis of mobility region from pBR322
   6543..6872    +  promoter       SV40 promoter: SV40 enhancer and early promoter
   6878..6979    +  misc_feature   bom (fragment): basis of mobility region from pBR322
   7165..7753    -  rep_origin     ori: high-copy-number ColE1/pMB1/pBR322/pUC origin of replication
   7924..8784    -  CDS            AmpR: β-lactamase; bla; confers resistance to ampicillin, carbenicillin, and related antibiotics
   8785..8889    -  promoter       AmpR promoter: bla
   9075..308     +  enhancer       CMV enhancer (across the origin): human cytomegalovirus immediate early enhancer
