[The description below was written by a language model from this plasmid's Addgene catalogue record and pLannotate feature annotations shown in this document.]
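Description:
pQCXIZ GFP PODXL FKBP 4K>R is a 9.1 kb viral transfer vector for stable expression of a tagged, mutated human podocalyxin (PODXL) in mammalian cells. The catalogue lists it as lentiviral, but the annotated elements are gammaretroviral: a hybrid CMV enhancer/promoter fused to a truncated Moloney murine sarcoma virus 5' LTR, an MESV-type Ψ packaging signal, a truncated MMLV gag segment lacking its start codon, and a U3-deleted, self-inactivating MMLV 3' LTR. It therefore looks like a pQCXI-family retroviral backbone. In bacteria it is maintained through a high-copy ColE1/pUC origin and selected with ampicillin via β-lactamase.

Because the integrated provirus has inactivated LTRs, expression is driven by an internal CMV enhancer/promoter. The open reading frame begins with a short N-terminal PODXL fragment, presumably the signal peptide, followed by EGFP and then the remainder of PODXL, so GFP sits near the N terminus of the mature protein rather than in front of the secretion signal. Four lysines are changed to arginine (K431, K525, K526, K547), which the record describes as making the protein ubiquitination-deficient. A C-terminal FKBP tag is catalogued for rapamycin-induced dimerisation. The feature table does not annotate an FKBP domain, although unannotated sequence lies between PODXL and the IRES, and the purpose field's wording refers to FRB, so the exact identity of the domain is ambiguous. Downstream, an EMCV IRES links translation of the Sh ble gene to the same transcript, allowing Zeocin selection of transduced cells.

The construct suits experiments that track podocalyxin localisation by fluorescence while testing the role of its ubiquitination, with chemically induced recruitment to a partner dimerisation domain.
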