Addgene plasmid #202421: pQCXIZ GFP PODXL FKBP 4K>R
Purpose: Expression of ubiquitination-deficient GFP-tagged PODXL with FKBP-rapamycin binding (FRB) dimerization domain
Depositing lab: David Bryant. Depositing organization: University of Glasgow. Publication: Spatial regulation of the glycocalyx component podocalyxin is a switch for prometastatic function. Roman-Fernandez A, Mansour MA, Kugeratski FG, Anand J, Sandilands E, Galbraith L, Rakovic K, Freckmann EC, Cumming EM, Park J, Nikolatou K, Lilla S, Shaw R, Strachan D, Mason S, Patel R, McGarry L, Katoch A, Campbell KJ, Nixon C, Miller CJ, Leung HY, Le Quesne J, Norman JC, Zanivan S, Blyth K, Bryant DM. Sci Adv. 2023 Feb 3;9(5):eabq1858. doi: 10.1126/sciadv.abq1858. Epub 2023 Feb 3. PubMed 36735782.
Backbone
  Vector backbone: pQCXIZ GFP
  Vector type: Lentiviral
Growth in bacteria
  Bacterial resistance: Ampicillin, 100 μg/mL
  Growth temperature: 37°C
  Growth strain: NEB Stable
  Copy number: High Copy
Gene/Insert
  Gene/Insert name: PODXL
  Species: H. sapiens (human)
  Mutation: K431/525/526/547R
  Entrez Gene: PODXL (a.k.a. Gp200, PC, PCLP, PCLP-1, PDX, PODXL1, gp135)
  Tag / fusion protein: GFP (N terminal on backbone); FKBP (C terminal on insert)
  Cloning method: Restriction Enzyme; 5′ cloning site unknown (unknown if destroyed)
Terms and licenses: Academic/Nonprofit Terms; Industry Terms: Not Available to Industry
How to cite: pQCXIZ GFP PODXL FKBP 4K>R was a gift from David Bryant (Addgene plasmid # 202421 ; http://n2t.net/addgene:202421 ; RRID:Addgene_202421)
